Addgene plasmid #63955: pST50Trc2-STRDHFR
Purpose: (Empty Backbone) Position 2 transfer plasmid for pST44 polycistronic plasmid suite; N-term non-cleavable single tag; contains DHFR gene in BamHI-NgoMIV cassette as positive control
Depositing lab: Song Tan. Depositing organization: Pennsylvania State University. Publication: The pST44 polycistronic expression system for producing protein complexes in Escherichia coli. Tan S, Kern RC, Selleck W. Protein Expr Purif. 2005 Apr;40(2):385-95. 10.1016/j.pep.2004.12.002 PubMed 15766881.
Backbone
  Vector backbone: pST50Trc
  Vector type: Bacterial Expression
  Tag / fusion protein: Strep II (STR) (N terminal on backbone)
Growth in bacteria
  Bacterial resistance: Ampicillin, 100 μg/mL
  Growth temperature: 37°C
  Growth strain: DH5alpha
  Copy number: Unknown
Gene/Insert
  Gene/Insert name: None
  Tag / fusion protein: Strep II (STR) (N terminal on backbone)
Terms and licenses: Academic/Nonprofit Terms; Industry Terms: Not Available to Industry
Depositor comments: Replace DHFR with GOI using BamHI/NgoMIV; Clone out cassette using EcoRI/HindIII
How to cite: pST50Trc2-STRDHFR was a gift from Song Tan (Addgene plasmid # 63955 ; http://n2t.net/addgene:63955 ; RRID:Addgene_63955)
