[The description below was written by a language model from this plasmid's Addgene catalogue record and pLannotate feature annotations shown in this document.]
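Description:
pST50Trc2-STRDHFR is a small (about 3.3 kb) bacterial expression plasmid built on the pST50Trc backbone. It serves as the position 2 transfer vector of the pST44 polycistronic suite, a system for co-expressing the subunits of protein complexes in Escherichia coli. It is catalogued as an empty backbone. It replicates from a ColE1/pMB1-type origin, and the annotation also finds the pBR322-derived bom site, the rop gene and a fragment of mbeC. The presence of rop suggests pBR322-like copy control, although the record lists copy number as unknown. Selection is with ampicillin through the bla (TEM beta-lactamase) gene, which has its own promoter and is followed by a phage fd terminator.

The expression unit consists of a T7 promoter, the efficient ribosome binding site from T7 gene 10, an N-terminal Strep-tag II coding segment and a T7 terminator. The tag is described as a single, non-cleavable tag, so it remains on the product and allows capture on Strep-Tactin resin. Downstream of the tag, the E. coli folA gene encoding dihydrofolate reductase (DHFR) occupies a BamHI-NgoMIV cassette as a positive control for expression. A short match to a T7 gene 10B-derived sequence lies between folA and the terminator; this is probably residual vector sequence rather than a functional fusion tag.

In use, DHFR is replaced with a gene of interest through BamHI and NgoMIV. The resulting translation cassette is then excised with EcoRI and HindIII for insertion into the second position of a pST44 polycistronic plasmid. There it is transcribed together with the other subunit cassettes as a single message.
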