Features (pLannotate 1.2.2; 13 found; start..end, strand, type, name):
     27..45      +  promoter       T7 promoter: promoter for bacteriophage T7 RNA polymerase
    101..123     +  RBS            RBS: efficient ribosome binding site from bacteriophage T7 gene 10 (Olins and Rangwala, 1989)
    140..159     +  CDS            Strep-Tag II (fragment): peptide that binds Strep-Tactin®, an engineered form of streptavidin
    170..643     +  CDS            folA: DYR_ECOLI - Also known as tmrA. Experimental evidence at protein level: Swiss-Prot protein existence level 1. Key enzyme in folate metabolism. Catalyzes an essential reaction for de novo glycine and purine synthesis, and for DNA precursor synthesis. From Escherichia coli (strain K12).
    690..739     +  CDS            SET1 (fragment): solubility-enhancement tag derived from T7 phage gene 10B
    747..794     +  terminator     T7 terminator: transcription terminator for bacteriophage T7 RNA polymerase
    859..950     +  promoter       AmpR promoter: bla
    951..1808    +  CDS            bla: BLAT_ECOLX - Experimental evidence at protein level: Swiss-Prot protein existence level 1. TEM-type are the most prevalent beta-lactamases in enterobacteria; they hydrolyze the beta-lactam bond in susceptible beta-lactam antibiotics, thus conferring resistance to penicillins and cephalosporins. TEM-3 and TEM-4 are capable of hydrolyzing cefotaxime and ceftazidime. TEM-5 is capable of hydrolyzing ceftazidime. TEM-6 is capable of hydrolyzing ceftazidime and aztreonam. TEM-8/CAZ-2, TEM- 16/CAZ-7 and TEM-24/CAZ-6 are markedly active against ceftazidime. IRT- 4 shows resistance to beta-lactamase in
   1815..1854    +  terminator     fd terminator: central terminator from bacteriophage fd (Otsuka and Kunisawa, 1982)
   1885..2473    +  rep_origin     ori: high-copy-number ColE1/pMB1/pBR322/pUC origin of replication
   2659..2798    -  misc_feature   bom: basis of mobility region from pBR322
   2900..3091    -  CDS            rop: Rop protein, which maintains plasmids at low copy number; rop
   3131..3241    +  CDS            mbeC (fragment): MBEC_ECOLX - Experimental evidence at protein level: Swiss-Prot protein existence level 1. Required for efficient mobilization of ColE1 plasmid and is thus essential to promote the specific transfer of the plasmid during conjugation. Probably functions by inducing DNA bending, helping the MbeA relaxase to melt the DNA around the nic site and cleave the phosphodiester bond. Binds specifically double-stranded DNA (dsDNA) containing the ColE1 oriT but does not recognize the inverted repeat (IR). From Escherichia coli.
>Addgene plasmid #63955 | pST50Trc2-STRDHFR | depositor full sequence | sequence record 177361 | Full Sequence
GGCACCATGCATCGATCCCGCGAAATTAATACGACTCACTATAGGGAGACCACAACGGTTTCCCTCCGGC
TCCGGAGAGCTCCAATTGGAATTCAATAATTTTGTTTAACTTTAAGAAGGAGATATACATATGGCAAGCT
GGAGCCACCCGCAGTTCGAGAAAGGATCCATCAGTCTGATTGCGGCGCTAGCGGTAGATCGCGTTATCGG
CATGGAAAACGCCATGCCATGGAACCTGCCTGCCGATCTCGCCTGGTTTAAACGCAACACCTTAAATAAA
CCCGTGATTATGGGGCGCCATACCTGGGAATCAATCGGTAGGCCTTTGCCCGGCCGCAAAAATATTATCC
TCAGCAGTCAACCCGGGACCGATGATCGGGTTACCTGGGTTAAATCGGTCGACGAAGCCATCGCGGCGTG
TGGTGACGTACCAGAAATCATGGTGATTGGCGGCGGACGCGTTTATGAACAGTTCTTGCCAAAAGCGCAA
AAACTGTATCTGACGCATATCGATGCAGAAGTGGAAGGCGACACCCATTTTCCGGATTACGAGCCGGATG
ACTGGGAATCGGTATTCAGCGAATTCCACGATGCTGATGCGCAGAACTCGCATAGCTATTGTTTCGAAAT
CCTCGAGCGTCGTGCCGGCTAATGTACAAAGCTTGGTACCACGCGTGCGCGCTGATCCGGCTGCTAACAA
AGCCCGAAAGGAAGCTGAGTTGGCTGCTGCCACCGCTGAGCAATAACTAGCATAACCCCTTGGGGCCTCT
AAACGGGTCTTGAGGGGTTTTTTGCTGAAAGGAGGAACTATATCGGGATTAGCCCGCCTAATGAGCGGGC
TTTTTTTTAATTCCCCTATTTGTTTATTTTTCTAAATACATTCAAATATGTATCCGCTCATGAGACAATA
ACCCTGATAAATGCTTCAATAATATTGAAAAAGGAAGAGTATGAGTATTCAACATTTCCGTGTCGCCCTT
ATTCCCTTTTTTGCGGCATTTTGCCTTCCTGTTTTTGCTCACCCAGAAACGCTCGTGAAAGTAAAAGACG
CAGAGGACCAATTGGGGGCACGAGTGGGATACATAGAACTGGACTTGAATAGCGGTAAAATCCTTGAGAG
TTTTCGCCCTGAAGAGCGTTTTCCAATGATGAGCACTTTCAAAGTTCTGCTATGTGGAGCAGTATTATCC
CGTGTAGATGCGGGGCAAGAGCAACTCGGACGACGAATACACTATTCGCAGAATGACTTGGTTGAATACT
CCCCAGTGACAGAAAAGCACCTTACGGACGGAATGACGGTAAGAGAATTATGTAGTGCCGCCATAACGAT
GAGTGATAACACTGCGGCGAACTTACTTCTGACAACCATCGGTGGACCGAAGGAATTAACCGCTTTTTTG
CACAATATGGGAGACCATGTAACTCGCCTTGACCGTTGGGAACCAGAACTGAATGAAGCCATACCAAACG
ACGAGCGAGACACCACAATGCCTGCGGCAATGGCAACAACATTACGCAAACTATTAACTGGCGAACTACT
TACTCTGGCTTCACGGCAACAATTAATAGACTGGCTTGAAGCGGATAAAGTTGCAGGACCACTACTGCGT
TCGGCACTTCCTGCTGGCTGGTTTATTGCTGATAAATCTGGGGCAGGAGAGCGTGGTTCACGGGGTATCA
TTGCCGCACTTGGACCAGATGGTAAGCCTTCCCGTATCGTAGTTATCTACACGACGGGTAGTCAGGCAAC
TATGGACGAACGAAATAGACAGATTGCTGAAATAGGGGCTTCACTGATTAAGCATTGGTAAACCGATACA
ATTAAAGGCTCCTTTTGGAGCCTTTTTTTTTGGACGGACCGGTAGAAAAGATCAAAGGATCTTCTTGAGA
TCCTTTTTTTCTGCGCGTAATCTGCTGCTTGCAAACAAAAAAACCACCGCTACCAGCGGTGGTTTGTTTG
CCGGATCAAGAGCTACCAACTCTTTTTCCGAAGGTAACTGGCTTCAGCAGAGCGCAGATACCAAATACTG
TCCTTCTAGTGTAGCCGTAGTTAGGCCACCACTTCAAGAACTCTGTAGCACCGCCTACATACCTCGCTCT
GCTAATCCTGTTACCAGTGGCTGCTGCCAGTGGCGATAAGTCGTGTCTTACCGGGTTGGACTCAAGACGA
TAGTTACCGGATAAGGCGCAGCGGTCGGGCTGAACGGGGGGTTCGTGCACACAGCCCAGCTTGGAGCGAA
CGACCTACACCGAACTGAGATACCTACAGCGTGAGCTATGAGAAAGCGCCACGCTTCCCGAAGGGAGAAA
GGCGGACAGGTATCCGGTAAGCGGCAGGGTCGGAACAGGAGAGCGCACGAGGGAGCTTCCAGGGGGAAAC
GCCTGGTATCTTTATAGTCCTGTCGGGTTTCGCCACCTCTGACTTGAGCGTCGATTTTTGTGATGCTCGT
CAGGGGGGCGGAGCCTATGGAAAAACGCCAGCAACGCGGCCTTTTTACGGTTCCTGGCCTTTTGCTGGCC
TTTTGCTCACATGTTCTTTCCTGCGTTATCCCCTGATTCTGTGGATAACCGTATTACCGCCTTTGAGTGA
GCTGATACCGCTCGCCGCAGCCGAACGACCGAGCGCAGCGAGTCAGTGAGCGAGGAAGCGGAAGAGCGCC
TGATGCGGTATTTTCTCCTTACGCATCTGTGCGGTATTTCACACCGCAATGGTGCACTCTCAGTACAATC
TGCTCTGATGCCGCATAGTTAAGCCAGTATACACTCCGCTATCGCTACGTGACTGGGTCATGGCTGCGCC
CCGACACCCGCCAACACCCGCTGACGCGCCCTGACGGGCTTGTCTGCTCCCGGCATCCGCTTACAGACAA
GCTGTGACCGTCTCCGGGAGCTGCATGTGTCAGAGGTTTTCACCGTCATCACCGAAACGCGCGAGGCAGC
TGCGGTAAAGCTCATCAGCGTGGTCGTGAAGCGATTCACAGATGTCTGCCTGTTCATCCGCGTCCAGCTC
GTTGAGTTTCTCCAGAAGCGTTAATGTCTGGCTTCTGATAAAGCGGGCCATGTTAAGGGCGGTTTTTTCC
TGTTTGGTCACTGATGCCTCCGTGTAAGGGGGATTTCTGTTCATGGGGTAATGATACCGATGAAACGAGA
GAGGATGCTCACGATACGGGTTACTGATGATGAACATGCCCGGTTACTGGAACGTTGTGAGGGTAAACAA
CTGGCGGTATGGATGCGGCGGGACCAGAGAAAAATCACTCAGGGTCAATGCCAGCGCTTCGTTAATACAG
ATGTAGGTGTT
