>Addgene plasmid #63955 | pST50Trc2-STRDHFR | addgene partial sequence | sequence record 177475 | T7term 5'-GCTAGTTATTGCTCAGCGG-3'
ACGCTCGAGGATTTCGAAACAATAGCTATGCGAGTTCTGCGCATCAGCATCGTGGAATTCGCTGAATACC
GATTCCCAGTCATCCGGCTCGTAATCCGGAAAATGGGTGTCGCCTTCCACTTCTGCATCGATATGCGTCA
GATACAGTTTTTGCGCTTTTGGCAAGAACTGTTCATAAACGCGTCCGCCGCCAATCACCATGATTTCTGG
TACGTCACCACACGCCGCGATGGCTTCGTCGACCGATTTAACCCAGGTAACCCGATCATCGGTCCCGGGT
TGACTGCTGAGGATAATATTTTTGCGGCCGGGCAAAGGCCTACCGATTGATTCCCAGGTATGGCGCCCCA
TAATCACGGGTTTATTTAAGGTGTTGCGTTTAAACCAGGCGAGATCGGCAGGCAGGTTCCATGGCATGGC
GTTTTCCATGCCGATAACGCGATCTACCGCTAGCGCCGCAATCAGACTGATGGATCCTTTCTCGAACTGC
GGGTGGCTCCAGCTTGCCATATGTATATCTCCTTCTTAAAGTTAAACAAAATTATTGAATTCCAATTGGA
GCTCTCCGGAGCCGGAGGGAAACCGTTGTGGTCTCCCTATAGTGAGTCGTATTAATTTCGCGGGATCGAT
GCATGGTGCCAACACCTACATCTGTATTAACGAAGCGCTGGCATTGACCCTGA
